Addgene plasmid #196527: pDONR201-Eps8L2_1-183
Purpose: Entry vector for Gateway with Eps8L2_1-183
Depositing lab: Edgar Gomes. Depositing organization: Fundação GIMM- Gulbenkian Institute for Molecular Medicine. Publication: Ctdnep1 and Eps8L2 regulate dorsal actin cables for nuclear positioning during cell migration. Calero-Cuenca FJ, Osorio DS, Carvalho-Marques S, Sridhara SC, Oliveira LM, Jiao Y, Diaz J, Janota CS, Cadot B, Gomes ER. Curr Biol. 2021 Apr 12;31(7):1521-1530.e8. doi: 10.1016/j.cub.2021.01.007. Epub 2021 Feb 9. PubMed 33567288.
Backbone
  Vector backbone: pDONR201
  Vector type: Bacterial Expression
Growth in bacteria
  Bacterial resistance: Kanamycin, 50 μg/mL
  Growth temperature: 37°C
  Growth strain: DH5alpha
  Copy number: High Copy
Gene/Insert
  Gene/Insert name: Eps8L2_1-183
  Species: H. sapiens (human)
  Insert size (bp): 546
  Entrez Gene: EPS8L2 (a.k.a. EPS8R2, MGC3088, FLJ16738, FLJ21935, FLJ22171, MGC126530)
  Promoter: CMV promoter; T7 promoter
  Cloning method: Gateway Cloning
Terms and licenses: Academic/Nonprofit Terms; Industry Terms: Not Available to Industry
How to cite: pDONR201-Eps8L2_1-183 was a gift from Edgar Gomes (Addgene plasmid # 196527 ; http://n2t.net/addgene:196527 ; RRID:Addgene_196527)
