[The description below was written by a language model from this plasmid's Addgene catalogue record and pLannotate feature annotations shown in this document.]
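Description:
pDONR201-Eps8L2_1-183 is a Gateway entry clone built on the pDONR201 backbone, carrying a fragment of human EPS8L2 that, going by the construct name, corresponds to residues 1–183 (a 546 bp insert). The sequenced plasmid is small, about 2.8 kb. It is propagated in E. coli from a high-copy ColE1/pUC-type origin and selected with kanamycin through an aph(3')-Ia aminoglycoside phosphotransferase gene. The rrnB T1 and T2 transcription terminators lie next to the attL1 side of the cloning region, where they shield the insert from read-through transcription originating in the backbone.

The EPS8L2 fragment sits between attL1 and attL2, spanning the numbering origin of the circular record. This is the arrangement expected after a BP reaction has replaced the donor vector's original cassette. The attL sites allow LR Clonase to transfer the insert directionally into any attR-containing destination vector, which then supplies the promoter, tags and selection appropriate to the intended host. The catalogue lists CMV and T7 promoters and classes the plasmid as a bacterial expression vector. However, no promoter was annotated in the full sequence, which is consistent with an entry clone that serves as a shuttle rather than an expression construct. Those promoter entries may describe downstream destination vectors, although the record does not say so.

EPS8L2 is an EPS8-related protein implicated in actin cytoskeleton remodelling and membrane ruffling. This truncation is one starting point for making expression constructs of a defined N-terminal region, and it is associated with work on dorsal actin cables and nuclear positioning during cell migration.
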