Features (pLannotate 1.2.2; 7 found; start..end, strand, type, name):
    131..230     -  protein_bind   attL1: mutant version of attL; recombination site for the Gateway® LR reaction LR Clonase™
    286..329     -  terminator     rrnB T1 terminator: Escherichia coli rrnB; transcription terminator T1 from the E. coli rrnB gene
    461..488     +  terminator     rrnB T2 terminator: transcription terminator T2 from the E. coli rrnB gene
    623..1211    -  rep_origin     ori: high-copy-number ColE1/pMB1/pBR322/pUC origin of replication
   1354..2163    -  CDS            KanR: aminoglycoside phosphotransferase; aph(3')-Ia; confers resistance to kanamycin in bacteria or G418 (Geneticin®) in eukaryotes
   2286..2385    +  protein_bind   attL2: mutant version of attL; recombination site for the Gateway® LR reaction LR Clonase™
   2387..125     -  CDS            EPS8L2 (fragment) (across the origin): ES8L2_HUMAN - Also known as EPS8R2. Experimental evidence at protein level: Swiss-Prot protein existence level 1. Stimulates guanine exchange activity of SOS1. May play a role in membrane ruffling and remodeling of the actin cytoskeleton. In the cochlea, is required for stereocilia maintenance in adult hair cells (By similarity). From Homo sapiens (Human).
>Addgene plasmid #196527 | pDONR201-Eps8L2_1-183 | addgene full sequence | sequence record 398241 | Addgene NGS Result
GAGTTGGAATACTTCTTCCTCTGCTCAAACAGGTCCTTGGGGCTCATCTTGGCCACACCGTCGGACCGGC
CCAGGCTGCCATTGGTGGCACCCGGGCAGCAGCTCACGGCCCCGGACTGGCTCATCATGGAGCCTGCTTT
TTTGTACAAAGTTGGCATTATAAAAAAGCATTGCTCATCAATTTGTTGCAACGAACAGGTCACTATCAGT
CAAAATAAAATCATTATTTGGGGCCCGAGATCCATGCTAGCGTTAACGCGAGAGTAGGGAACTGCCAGGC
ATCAAATAAAACGAAAGGCTCAGTCGGAAGACTGGGCCTTTCGTTTTATCTGTTGTTTGTCGGTGAACGC
TCTCCTGAGTAGGACAAATCCGCCGGGAGCGGATTTGAACGTTGTGAAGCAACGGCCCGGAGGGTGGCGG
GCAGGACGCCCGCCATAAACTGCCAGGCATCAAACTAAGCAGAAGGCCATCCTGACGGATGGCCTTTTTG
CGTTTCTACAAACTCTTCCTGGCTAGCGGTAATACGGTTATCCACAGAATCAGGGGATAACGCAGGAAAG
AACATGTGAGCAAAAGGCCAGCAAAAGGCCAGGAACCGTAAAAAGGCCGCGTTGCTGGCGTTTTTCCATA
GGCTCCGCCCCCCTGACGAGCATCACAAAAATCGACGCTCAAGTCAGAGGTGGCGAAACCCGACAGGACT
ATAAAGATACCAGGCGTTTCCCCCTGGAAGCTCCCTCGTGCGCTCTCCTGTTCCGACCCTGCCGCTTACC
GGATACCTGTCCGCCTTTCTCCCTTCGGGAAGCGTGGCGCTTTCTCATAGCTCACGCTGTAGGTATCTCA
GTTCGGTGTAGGTCGTTCGCTCCAAGCTGGGCTGTGTGCACGAACCCCCCGTTCAGCCCGACCGCTGCGC
CTTATCCGGTAACTATCGTCTTGAGTCCAACCCGGTAAGACACGACTTATCGCCACTGGCAGCAGCCACT
GGTAACAGGATTAGCAGAGCGAGGTATGTAGGCGGTGCTACAGAGTTCTTGAAGTGGTGGCCTAACTACG
GCTACACTAGAAGAACAGTATTTGGTATCTGCGCTCTGCTGAAGCCAGTTACCTTCGGAAAAAGAGTTGG
TAGCTCTTGATCCGGCAAACAAACCACCGCTGGTAGCGGTGGTTTTTTTGTTTGCAAGCAGCAGATTACG
CGCAGAAAAAAAGGATCTCAAGAAGATCCTTTGATCTTTTCTACGGGGTCTGACGCTCAGTGGAACGAAA
ACTCACGTTAAGGGATTTTGGTCATGAGCTTGCGCCGTCCCGTCAAGTCAGCGTAATGCTCTGCCAGTGT
TACAACCAATTAACCAATTCTGATTAGAAAAACTCATCGAGCATCAAATGAAACTGCAATTTATTCATAT
CAGGATTATCAATACCATATTTTTGAAAAAGCCGTTTCTGTAATGAAGGAGAAAACTCACCGAGGCAGTT
CCATAGGATGGCAAGATCCTGGTATCGGTCTGCGATTCCGACTCGTCCAACATCAATACAACCTATTAAT
TTCCCCTCGTCAAAAATAAGGTTATCAAGTGAGAAATCACCATGAGTGACGACTGAATCCGGTGAGAATG
GCAAAAGTTTATGCATTTCTTTCCAGACTTGTTCAACAGGCCAGCCATTACGCTCGTCATCAAAATCACT
CGCATCAACCAAACCGTTATTCATTCGTGATTGCGCCTGAGCGAGACGAAATACGCGATCGCTGTTAAAA
GGACAATTACAAACAGGAATCGAATGCAACCGGCGCAGGAACACTGCCAGCGCATCAACAATATTTTCAC
CTGAATCAGGATATTCTTCTAATACCTGGAATGCTGTTTTTCCGGGGATCGCAGTGGTGAGTAACCATGC
ATCATCAGGAGTACGGATAAAATGCTTGATGGTCGGAAGAGGCATAAATTCCGTCAGCCAGTTTAGTCTG
ACCATCTCATCTGTAACATCATTGGCAACGCTACCTTTGCCATGTTTCAGAAACAACTCTGGCGCATCGG
GCTTCCCATACAAGCGATAGATTGTCGCACCTGATTGCCCGACATTATCGCGAGCCCATTTATACCCATA
TAAATCAGCATCCATGTTGGAATTTAATCGCGGCCTCGACGTTTCCCGTTGAATATGGCTCATAACACCC
CTTGTATTACTGTTTATGTAAGCAGACAGTTTTATTGTTCATGATGATATATTTTTATCTTGTGCAATGT
AACATCAGAGATTTTGAGACACGGGCCAGAGCTGCAGCTGGATGGCAAATAATGATTTTATTTTGACTGA
TAGTGACCTGTTCGTTGCAACAAATTGATAAGCAATGCTTTCTTATAATGCCAACTTTGTACAAGAAAGC
TGGGTCCTGCGGCCGCATCTTCTTGCCCAGCCGGCAGTCGGCCAACGCGCTCTCGATGTCCTCGTGCACC
AGCTCTGCCTCCACCTCATCGCAGTGGAAGAAGTGGACATCCGGCTTGCTCTGCTCCGAGTCCTGGCACA
CGAGCAGCAGCACAGACGGGTAGCGCAGCTGGTTGAGGACCGTCTGGCTGCGCTGCACCGTGGGCAGCGG
GAAGTCTTCCAGCTCCTCCTGTGACTCGATGTCCAGCAGCCGCAGCGACTGGTCGTTCACCTGCAGCAGC
ATCTCCTGGGTCCAGATCTTCTCCTTGGAGCTCAGCTGCACCAGCTTCCGGATGGCGTCGTCCACAGACG
TGATGGCTTCGCTCTTGTCCATGATGAATGTGGCCAGGTGCTGGACGTGGTACTGCGAGGTCTCGTGCAT
GATGACGTTG
