>Addgene plasmid #196527 | pDONR201-Eps8L2_1-183 | depositor partial sequence | sequence record 381257 | Eps8L2_1-183
AGCCAGTCCGGGGCCGTGAGCTGCTGCCCGGGTGCCACCAATGGCAGCCTGGGCCGGTCCGACGGTGTGG
CCAAGATGAGCCCCAAGGACCTGTTTGAGCAGAGGAAGAAGTATTCCAACTCCAACGTCATCATGCACGA
GACCTCGCAGTACCACGTCCAGCACCTGGCCACATTCATCATGGACAAGAGCGAAGCCATCACGTCTGTG
GACGACGCCATCCGGAAGCTGGTGCAGCTGAGCTCCAAGGAGAAGATCTGGACCCAGGAGATGCTGCTGC
AGGTGAACGACCAGTCGCTGCGGCTGCTGGACATCGAGTCACAGGAGGAGCTGGAAGACTTCCCGCTGCC
CACGGTGCAGCGCAGCCAGACGGTCCTCAACCAGCTGCGCTACCCGTCTGTGCTGCTGCTCGTGTGCCAG
GACTCGGAGCAGAGCAAGCCGGATGTCCACTTCTTCCACTGCGATGAGGTGGAGGCAGAGCTGGTGCACG
AGGACATCGAGAGCGCGTTGGCCGACTGCCGGCTGGGCAAGAAGATGCGGCCGCAG
